>Addgene plasmid #114221 | pMXLC_bFc | addgene full sequence | sequence record 224793 | Addgene NGS Result
CACTCTGTGACTTGGTCTCATGCCGGAGTGAGACCGGCCTAGCAGGTGTGAGTTTGCAGCTGGCACGACA
GGTTTCCCGACTGGAAAGCGGGCAGTGAGCGCAACGCAATTAATGTGAGTTAGCTCACTCATTAGGCACC
CCAGGCTTTACACTTTATGCTTCCGGCTCGTATGTTGTGTGGAATTGTGAGCGGATAACAATTTCACACA
GGAAACAGCTATGACCATGATTACGCCAAGCTTGCATGCCTGCAGGTCGACTCTAGAGGATCCCCGGGTA
CCGAGCTCGAATTCACTGGCCGTCGTTTTACAACGTCGTGACTGGGAAAACCCTGGCGTTACCCAACTTA
ATCGCCTTGCAGCACATCCCCCTTTCGCCAGCTGGCGTAATAGCGAAGAGGCCCGCACCGATCGCCCTTC
CCAACAGTTGCGCAGCCTGAATGGCGAATGGCGCCTGATGCGGTATTTTCTCCTTACGCATCTGTGCGGT
ATTTCACACCGCATATGGTGCACTCTCAGTACAATCTGCTCTGATGCCGCATAGTTAAGCCAGCCCCGAC
ACCCGCCAACACCCGCTGACGCGCCCTGACGGGCTTGTCTGCTCCCGGCATCCGCTTACAGACAAGCTGT
GACAAGTACCACCTGGAACGCCAAAGGTCTCACGCTACAGTGAGACCAAGTCACGAAGTGTGCGGCCGCC
TTCAGCGGCCGCACGAATAAATACCTGTGACGGAAGATCACTTCGCAGAATAAATAAATCCTGGTGTCCC
TGTTGATACCGGGAAGCCCTGGGCCAACTTTTGGCGAAAATGAGACGTTGATCGGCACGTAAGAGGTTCC
AACTTTCACCATAATGAAATAAGATCACTACCGGGCGTATTTTTTGAGTTATCGAGATTTTCAGGAGCTA
AGGAAGCTAAAATGGAGAAAAAAATCACTGGATATACCACCGTTGATATATCCCAATGGCATCGTAAAGA
ACATTTTGAGGCATTTCAGTCAGTTGCTCAATGTACCTATAACCAGACCGTTCAGCTGGATATTACGGCC
TTTTTAAAGACCGTAAAGAAAAATAAGCACAAGTTTTATCCGGCCTTTATTCACATTCTTGCCCGCCTGA
TGAATGCTCATCCGGAGTTCCGTATGGCAATGAAAGACGGTGAGCTGGTGATATGGGATAGTGTTCACCC
TTGTTACACCGTTTTCCATGAGCAAACTGAAACGTTTTCATCGCTCTGGAGTGAATACCACGACGATTTC
CGGCAGTTTCTACACATATATTCGCAAGATGTGGCGTGTTACGGTGAAAACCTGGCCTATTTCCCTAAAG
GGTTTATTGAGAATATGTTTTTCGTCTCAGCCAATCCCTGGGTGAGTTTCACCAGTTTTGATTTAAACGT
GGCCAATATGGACAACTTCTTCGCCCCCGTTTTCACCATGGGCAAATATTATACGCAAGGCGACAAGGTG
CTGATGCCGCTGGCGATTCAGGTTCATCATGCCGTTTGTGATGGCTTCCATGTCGGCAGAATGCTTAATG
AATTACAACAGTACTGCGATGAGTGGCAGGGCGGGGCGTAAGAGCCTGTTTAATAAGATGATCTTCTTGA
GATCGTTTTGGTCTGCGCGTAATCTCTTGCTCTGAAAACGAAAAAACCGCCTTGCAGGGCGGTTTTTCGA
AGGTTCTCTGAGCTACCAACTCTTTGAACCGAGGTAACTGGCTTGGAGGAGCGCAGTCACCAAAACTTGT
CCTTTCAGTTTAGCCTTAACCGGCGCATGACTTCAAGACTAACTCCTCTAAATCAATTACCAGTGGCTGC
TGCCAGTGGTGCTTTTGCATGTCTTTCCGGGTTGGACTCAAGACGATAGTTACCGGATAAGGCGCAGCGG
TCGGACTGAACGGGGGGTTCGTGCATACAGTCCAGCTTGGAGCGAACTGCCTACCCGGAACTGAGTGTCA
GGCGTGGAATGAGACAAACGCGGCCATAACAGCGGAATGACACCGGTAAACCGAAAGGCAGGAACAGGAG
AGCGCACGAGGGAGCCGCCAGGGGGAAACGCCTGGTATCTTTATAGTCCTGTCGGGTTTCGCCACCACTG
ATTTGAGCGTCAGATTTCGTGATGCTTGTCAGGGGGGCGGAGCCTATGGAAAAACGGCTTTGCCGCGGCC
CTCTCACTTCCCTGTTAAGTATCTTCCTGGCATCTTCCAGGAAATCTCCGCCCCGTTCGTAAGCCATTTC
CGCTCGCCGCAGTCGAACGACCGAGCGTAGCGAGTCAGTGAGCGAGGAAGCGGAATATATCCTGTATCAC
ATATTCTGCTGACGCACCGGTGCAGCCTTTTTTCTCCTGCCACATGAAGCACTTCACTGACACCCTCATC
AGTGCCAACATAGTAAGCCAGTATACACTCCGCTAGCGCGCAAGCGGCCGCA
Features (pLannotate 1.2.2; 12 found; start..end, strand, type, name):
     55..98      +  CDS            lacI (fragment): lac repressor; lacI; The lac repressor binds to the lac operator to inhibit transcription in E. coli. This inhibition can be relieved by adding lactose or isopropyl-β-D-thiogalactopyranoside (IPTG).
    111..132     +  protein_bind   CAP binding site: CAP binding activates transcription in the presence of cAMP. E. coli catabolite activator protein
    147..177     +  promoter       lac promoter: promoter for the E. coli lac operon
    185..201     +  protein_bind   lac operator: The lac repressor binds to the lac operator to inhibit transcription in E. coli. This inhibition can be relieved by adding lactose or isopropyl-β-D-thiogalactopyranoside (IPTG). lac repressor encoded by lacI
    238..294     -  misc_feature   MCS: pUC18/19 multiple cloning site
    291..448     +  CDS            lacZα (fragment): LacZα fragment of β-galactosidase; lacZ fragment
    454..553     -  misc_feature   bom (fragment): basis of mobility region from pBR322
    819..921     +  promoter       cat promoter: promoter of the E. coli cat gene encoding chloramphenicol acetyltransferase
    922..1578    +  CDS            cat: CAT_ECOLX - Experimental evidence at protein level: Swiss-Prot protein existence level 1. This enzyme is an effector of chloramphenicol resistance in bacteria. From Escherichia coli. This protein is used as a marker in many commonly used cloning vectors, such as pACYC184.
   1607..2152    +  rep_origin     p15A ori: Plasmids containing the medium-copy-number p15A origin of replication can be propagated in E. coli cells that contain a second plasmid with the ColE1 origin.
   2240..2295    +  rep_origin     RSF ori (fragment): Plasmids containing the RSF 1030 origin of replication can be propagated in E. coli cells that contain additional plasmids with compatible origins.
   2394..2415    -  misc_feature   bom (fragment): basis of mobility region from pBR322
