[The description below was written by a language model from this plasmid's Addgene catalogue record and pLannotate feature annotations shown in this document.]
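Description:
pMXLC_bFc is a small (about 2.4 kb) synthetic-biology assembly vector built on the pMXLC backbone for MetClo, a hierarchical DNA assembly method that uses methylase-assisted control of a single type IIS restriction enzyme. This version is intended for BsaI-based MetClo and carries adaptor sequences of the b-c type, which specify the overhangs an assembled fragment will present at the next assembly round. It is propagated in E. coli from a p15A origin of replication, listed in the record as low copy and compatible with ColE1-type plasmids. Selection is by chloramphenicol, through a cat (chloramphenicol acetyltransferase) gene driven by its own promoter.

The insert is a LacZα cassette. The feature table shows a CAP binding site, lac promoter and lac operator upstream of a pUC18/19-type multiple cloning site and a lacZα fragment, with a short residual piece of lacI at the upstream end. In assembly vectors of this kind, such a cassette typically serves as a replaceable screening marker. Successful assembly displaces LacZα, so recombinant colonies can be told apart from parental vector by blue/white screening in an α-complementing host. The automated annotation does not mark the BsaI sites, the methylase recognition sequences or the adaptor sequences themselves, so their exact positions are not stated in the record. Short fragments annotated as bom and RSF ori appear to be partial sequence matches in the backbone rather than functional elements. The plasmid serves as a recipient vector for assembling multiple DNA parts into larger constructs within the MetClo vector set.
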