Addgene plasmid #114221: pMXLC_bFc
Purpose: POC12357, MetClo assembly vector with p15A replication origin and chloramphenicol resistance for BsaI-based MetClo, adaptor sequence type b-c
Depositing lab: Christopher A. O'Callaghan. Depositing organization: University of Oxford. Publication: MetClo: methylase-assisted hierarchical DNA assembly using a single type IIS restriction enzyme. Lin D, O'Callaghan CA. Nucleic Acids Res. 2018 Jul 9. pii: 5050631. doi: 10.1093/nar/gky596. PubMed 29986052.
Backbone
  Vector backbone: pMXLC
  Vector type: Synthetic Biology
Growth in bacteria
  Bacterial resistance: Chloramphenicol, 25 μg/mL
  Growth temperature: 37°C
  Growth strain: DH5alpha
  Copy number: Low Copy
Gene/Insert
  Gene/Insert name: LacZalpha
  Species: Synthetic
  Cloning method: Restriction Enzyme; 5′ cloning site unknown (unknown if destroyed)
Terms and licenses: Academic/Nonprofit Terms; Industry Terms: Not Available to Industry
How to cite: pMXLC_bFc was a gift from Christopher A. O'Callaghan (Addgene plasmid # 114221 ; http://n2t.net/addgene:114221 ; RRID:Addgene_114221)
